>Addgene plasmid #64386 | pRPR1_c8gRNA_RPR1t | addgene partial sequence | sequence record 111511 | T7 5'-TAATACGACTCACTATAGGG-3'
AAAGCAAATGAAGGATTTCATGCGTTTGTACTCTAATCTGGTAGAAAGATGTTTCACAGACTGTGTCAAT
GACTTCACAACATCAAAGCTAACCAATAAGGAACAAACATGCATCATGAAGTGCTCAGAAAAGTTCTTGA
AGCATAGCGAACGTGTAGGGCAGCGTTTCCAAGAACAAAACGCTGCCTTGGGACAAGGCTTGGGCCGATA
AGGTGTACTGGCGTATATATATCTAATTATGTATCTCTGGTGTAGCCCATTTTTAGCATGTAAATATAAA
GAGAAACCATATCTAATCTAACCAAATCCAAACAAAATTCAATAGTTACTATCGCTTTTTTCTTTCTGTA
TCGCAAATAAGTGAAAATTAAAAAAGAAAGATTAAATTGGAAGTTGGATATGGCTCGAGAAAAAAGCACC
GACTCGGTGCCACTTTTTCAAGTTGATAACGGACTAGCCTTATTTTAACTTGCTATTTCTAGCTCTAAAA
CGGGTACTGTATGTACATACAAAGCTTCTGCCAATCGCAGCTCCCAGAGTTTCGTTCCCAGCCGCGAGCA
CCACAGCGTACCATGTGCGCCACGAGGCCTCAAACGTAAAACAATCGAAACGAAAAGAAACAGACTATAG
GGGAGTATAGAGACAGCCGGCCAATAAGAAGAGGAAAAAGAAATACTAGCGTTTATCAATGTGGGTCGTT
AACATATCCTGTTGACAATGATTACAGGTTAAAAGGTAGCGTAAGTGAATATTAACTATGGATATTCTTA
TACTTAGATAAGAGACATATAAAACACACGATGATTGATTGATTTTTATGACCAATATATGTAATTCGTA
ATT
