[The description below was written by a language model from this plasmid's Addgene catalogue record.]
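Description:
pRPR1_c8gRNA_RPR1t is a yeast expression plasmid built on the pRS425 backbone that encodes a single CRISPR guide RNA, designated c8. pRS425 belongs to the pRS family of yeast–E. coli shuttle vectors and is generally known as a 2μ-based episomal plasmid carrying a LEU2 auxotrophic marker. This record does not list the yeast origin or marker, however, so those features are inferred from the backbone name rather than documented here. In bacteria the plasmid is maintained at high copy and selected with ampicillin. The recorded total size is about 4 kb, with the guide's targeting sequence accounting for roughly 20 bp beyond the stated backbone size. No feature table is provided, so the exact layout of elements cannot be confirmed.

The promoter and terminator are not catalogued as separate fields, but the plasmid name indicates that the c8 gRNA sits between the RPR1 promoter and the RPR1 terminator. RPR1 is the S. cerevisiae gene for the RNA component of RNase P. Its RNA polymerase III promoter is commonly used to produce small, uncapped, non-polyadenylated transcripts such as guide RNAs in yeast. The insert species is listed as budding yeast, although the record does not say which locus or synthetic promoter site the c8 spacer recognises.

The associated work concerns tunable, multifunctional eukaryotic transcription factors based on CRISPR/Cas. The plasmid is therefore presumably meant to be co-introduced with a separately encoded Cas9-derived transcriptional regulator, which the guide directs to its target site to modulate gene expression in yeast. No Cas protein, reporter or tag is recorded on this construct.
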