Addgene plasmid #64386: pRPR1_c8gRNA_RPR1t
Purpose: encodes c8 gRNA
Depositing lab: Timothy Lu. Depositing organization: Massachusetts Institute of Technology. Publication: Tunable and Multifunctional Eukaryotic Transcription Factors Based on CRISPR/Cas. Farzadfard F, Perli SD, Lu TK. ACS Synth Biol. 2013 Sep 11. 10.1021/sb400081r PubMed 23977949.
Backbone
  Vector backbone: pRS425
  Backbone size w/o insert (bp): 4000
  Total vector size (bp): 4020
  Vector type: Yeast Expression
Growth in bacteria
  Bacterial resistance: Ampicillin, 100 μg/mL
  Growth temperature: 37°C
  Growth strain: DH5alpha
  Copy number: High Copy
Gene/Insert
  Gene/Insert name: c8 gRNA
  gRNA/shRNA sequence: TGTATGTACATACAGTACCC
  Species: S. cerevisiae (budding yeast)
Terms and licenses: Academic/Nonprofit Terms; Industry Terms: Not Available to Industry
How to cite: pRPR1_c8gRNA_RPR1t was a gift from Timothy Lu (Addgene plasmid # 64386 ; http://n2t.net/addgene:64386 ; RRID:Addgene_64386)
